Addgene plasmid #197574: pALS2-sfGFP 150TAG
Purpose: Fluorescence selection plasmid for selecting ncAA-encoding Methanomethylophilus alvus Pyl-RS mutants. Expresses sfGFP-150TAG and M. alvus Pyl-tRNA(6). p15a origin of replication.
Depositing lab: Ryan Mehl. Depositing organization: Oregon State University. Publication: Generating Efficient Methanomethylophilus alvus Pyrrolysyl-tRNA Synthetases for Structurally Diverse Non-Canonical Amino Acids. Avila-Crump S, Hemshorn ML, Jones CM, Mbengi L, Meyer K, Griffis JA, Jana S, Petrina GE, Pagar VV, Karplus PA, Petersson EJ, Perona JJ, Mehl RA, Cooley RB. ACS Chem Biol. 2022 Dec 16;17(12):3458-3469. doi: 10.1021/acschembio.2c00639. Epub 2022 Nov 16. PubMed 36383641.
Backbone
  Vector backbone: pALS2
  Total vector size (bp): 5513
  Vector type: Bacterial Expression
Growth in bacteria
  Bacterial resistance: Spectinomycin, 50 μg/mL
  Growth temperature: 37°C
  Growth strain: DH5alpha
  Copy number: Low Copy
Gene/Insert 1
  Gene/Insert name: sfGFP 150TAG
  Mutation: N150TAG
  Promoter: araC
  Tag / fusion protein: His6 (C terminal on insert)
  Cloning method: Restriction Enzyme; 5′ cloning site NcoI (not destroyed); 3′ cloning site PstI (not destroyed)
  Sequencing primers: 5′ ATGCCATAGCATTTTTATCC
Gene/Insert 2
  Gene/Insert name: M. alvus Pyl-tRNA (6)
  Species: Methanomethylophilus alvus
  Promoter: lpp
  Cloning method: Unknown
  Sequencing primers: 5′ TTCTGTTGCCCGTCTCACTGG
Terms and licenses: Academic/Nonprofit Terms; Industry Terms: Not Available to Industry
How to cite: pALS2-sfGFP 150TAG was a gift from Ryan Mehl (Addgene plasmid # 197574 ; http://n2t.net/addgene:197574 ; RRID:Addgene_197574)
