[The description below was written by a language model from this plasmid's Addgene catalogue record and pLannotate feature annotations shown in this document.]
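Description:
pALS2-sfGFP 150TAG is a roughly 5.5 kb bacterial expression plasmid built on the pALS2 backbone and used as a fluorescence reporter for genetic code expansion work in E. coli. It replicates from a p15A origin, which the catalogue lists as low copy and which is compatible with ColE1-type plasmids, so a second plasmid carrying a synthetase library can be maintained alongside it. Selection is by spectinomycin, provided by an aadA (SmR) aminoglycoside adenylyltransferase gene driven by the AmpR (bla) promoter.

The reporter cassette consists of araC transcribed divergently from the araBAD promoter, giving arabinose-inducible expression of superfolder GFP with a C-terminal His6 tag. The annotation software labels this reading frame oxGFP, a close GFP relative. The codon for Asn150 has been replaced with an amber TAG stop codon, and the cassette is followed by the rrnB T1 and T2 terminators. The second payload, according to the catalogue, is the Methanomethylophilus alvus pyrrolysyl tRNA variant Pyl-tRNA(6) under the constitutive lpp promoter. This tRNA and its promoter are not called in the automated feature table, so their position cannot be given from the record. Full-length fluorescent sfGFP is made only when a co-expressed M. alvus pyrrolysyl-tRNA synthetase charges this amber suppressor tRNA, so fluorescence reports suppression efficiency. This allows screening for synthetase mutants that incorporate a chosen non-canonical amino acid.

The table also lists many short fragments (TcR, lacI, lacZα, rop, RSF ori, S-Tag, a T7 terminator), which appear to be remnants of earlier vectors rather than functional elements.
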