Features (pLannotate 1.2.2; 21 found; start..end, strand, type, name):
     72..129     +  CDS            TcR (fragment): tetracycline efflux protein; tet; confers resistance to tetracycline
    126..219     -  CDS            TcR (fragment): tetracycline efflux protein; tet; confers resistance to tetracycline
    279..322     +  CDS            lacI (fragment): lac repressor; lacI; The lac repressor binds to the lac operator to inhibit transcription in E. coli. This inhibition can be relieved by adding lactose or isopropyl-β-D-thiogalactopyranoside (IPTG).
    496..525     +  terminator     bacterial terminator (fragment): putative bacterial transcription terminator
    533..620     +  CDS            lacZα (fragment): LacZα fragment of β-galactosidase; lacZ fragment
    620..717     -  CDS            TcR (fragment): tetracycline efflux protein; tet; confers resistance to tetracycline
    895..936     +  CDS            S-Tag (fragment): affinity and epitope tag derived from pancreatic ribonuclease A
    966..983     +  CDS            SET1 (fragment): solubility-enhancement tag derived from T7 phage gene 10B
    991..1038    +  terminator     T7 terminator: transcription terminator for bacteriophage T7 RNA polymerase
   1209..2000    -  CDS            SmR: aminoglycoside adenylyltransferase (Murphy, 1985); aadA; confers resistance to spectinomycin and streptomycin
   2001..2092    -  promoter       AmpR promoter: bla
   2100..2153    -  rep_origin     RSF ori (fragment): Plasmids containing the RSF 1030 origin of replication can be propagated in E. coli cells that contain additional plasmids with compatible origins.
   2241..2786    -  rep_origin     p15A ori: Plasmids containing the medium-copy-number p15A origin of replication can be propagated in E. coli cells that contain a second plasmid with the ColE1 origin.
   2922..2952    -  CDS            rop (fragment): Rop protein, which maintains plasmids at low copy number; rop
   3074..3952    -  CDS            araC: L-arabinose regulatory protein; araC
   3979..4263    +  promoter       araBAD promoter: araBAD; promoter of the L-arabinose operon of E. coli; the araC regulatory gene is transcribed in the opposite direction (Guzman et al., 1995)
   4297..5013    +  CDS            oxGFP: oxGFP is a basic (constitutively fluorescent) green fluorescent protein published in 2015, derived from Aequorea victoria.
   5167..5282    +  ncRNA          5S rRNA: Accession: RF00001 - 5S ribosomal RNA
   5286..5372    +  terminator     rrnB T1 terminator: Escherichia coli rrnB; transcription terminator T1 from the E. coli rrnB gene
   5464..5491    +  terminator     rrnB T2 terminator: transcription terminator T2 from the E. coli rrnB gene
   5510..85      -  CDS            YPB2_ECOLX (fragment) (across the origin): Protein predicted: Swiss-Prot protein existence level 4. From Escherichia coli.
>Addgene plasmid #197574 | pALS2-sfGFP 150TAG | addgene full sequence | sequence record 388126 | Addgene NGS Result
CACAGATGTAGGTGTTCCACAGGGTAGCCAGCAGCATCCTGCGATGCAGATCCGGAACATAATGGTGCAG
GGCGCTTGTTTCGGCGTGGGTATGGTGGCAGGCCCCGTGGCCGGGGGACTGTTGGGCGCTGCCGGCACCT
GTCCTACGAGTTGCATGATAAAGAAGACAGTCATAAGTGCGGCGACGATAGTCATGCCCCGCGCCCACCG
GAAGGAGCTACCGGCAGCGGTGCGGACTGTTGTAACTCAGAATAAGAAATGAGGCCGCTCATGGCGTTCT
GTTGCCCGTCTCACTGGTGAAAAGAAAAACAACCCTGGCGCCGCTTCTTTGAGCGAACGATCAAAAATAA
GTGGCGCCCCATCAAAAAAATATTCTCAACATAAAAAACTTTGTGTAATACTTGTAACGCTAGATCTGGG
GGACGGTCCGGCGACCAGCGGGTCTCTAAAACCTAGCATAGCGGGGTTCGACACCCCGGTCTCTCGCCAA
CTAGTATCCTTAGCGAAAGCTAAGGATTTTTTTTAAGCTTGGCACTGGCCGTCGTTTTACAACGTCGTGA
CTGGGAAAACCCTGGCGTTACCCAACTTAATCGCCTTGCAGCACATCCCCCTTTCGCCAGACGCTCTCCC
TTATGCGACTCCTGCATTAGGAAGCAGCCCAGTAGTAGGTTGAGGCCGTTGAGCACCGCCGCCGCAAGGA
ATGGTGCATGCAAGGAGCCCGAGATGCGCCGCGTGCGGCTGCTGGAGATGGCGGACGCGATGGATATGTT
CTGGCGGCCGCATAATGCTTAAGTCGAACAGAAAGTAATCGTATTGTACACGGCCGCATAATCGAAATTA
AATTGGATATCGGCAGGCCACGCGATCGCTGACGTCGGTACCCTCGAGTCTGGTAAAGAAACCGCTGCTG
CGAAATTTGAACGCCAGCACATGGACTCGTCTACTAGCGCAGCTTAATTAACCTAGGCTGCTGCCACCGC
TGAGCAATAACTAGCATAACCCCTTGGGGCCTCTAAACGGGTCTTGAGGGGTTTTTTGCTGAAACCTCAG
GCATTTGAGAAGCACACGGTCACACTGCTTCCGGTAGTCAATAAACCGGTAAACCAGCAATAGACATAAG
CGGCTATTTAACGACCCTGCCCTGAACCGACGACCGGGTCATCGTGGCCGGATCTTGCGGCCCCTCGGCT
TGAACGAATTGTTAGACATTATTTGCCGACTACCTTGGTGATCTCGCCTTTCACGTAGTGGACAAATTCT
TCCAACTGATCTGCGCGCGAGGCCAAGCGATCTTCTTCTTGTCCAAGATAAGCCTGTCTAGCTTCAAGTA
TGACGGGCTGATACTGGGCCGGCAGGCGCTCCATTGCCCAGTCGGCAGCGACATCCTTCGGCGCGATTTT
GCCGGTTACTGCGCTGTACCAAATGCGGGACAACGTAAGCACTACATTTCGCTCATCGCCAGCCCAGTCG
GGCGGCGAGTTCCATAGCGTTAAGGTTTCATTTAGCGCCTCAAATAGATCCTGTTCAGGAACCGGATCAA
AGAGTTCCTCCGCCGCTGGACCTACCAAGGCAACGCTATGTTCTCTTGCTTTTGTCAGCAAGATAGCCAG
ATCAATGTCGATCGTGGCTGGCTCGAAGATACCTGCAAGAATGTCATTGCGCTGCCATTCTCCAAATTGC
AGTTCGCGCTTAGCTGGATAACGCCACGGAATGATGTCGTCGTGCACAACAATGGTGACTTCTACAGCGC
GGAGAATCTCGCTCTCTCCAGGGGAAGCCGAAGTTTCCAAAAGGTCGTTGATCAAAGCTCGCCGCGTTGT
TTCATCAAGCCTTACGGTCACCGTAACCAGCAAATCAATATCACTGTGTGGCTTCAGGCCGCCATCCACT
GCGGAGCCGTACAAATGTACGGCCAGCAACGTCGGTTCGAGATGGCGCTCGATGACGCCAACTACCTCTG
ATAGTTGAGTCGATACTTCGGCGATCACCGCTTCCCTCATACTCTTCCTTTTTCAATATTATTGAAGCAT
TTATCAGGGTTATTGTCTCATGAGCGGATACATATTTGAATGTATTTAGAAAAATAAACAAATAGCTAGC
CGCTTCCTCGCTCACTGACTCGCTACGCTCGGTCGTTCGACTGCGGCGAGCGGAAATGGCTTACGAACGG
GGCGGAGATTTCCTGGAAGATGCCAGGAAGATACTTAACAGGGAAGTGAGAGGGCCGCGGCAAAGCCGTT
TTTCCATAGGCTCCGCCCCCCTGACAAGCATCACGAAATCTGACGCTCAAATCAGTGGTGGCGAAACCCG
ACAGGACTATAAAGATACCAGGCGTTTCCCCCTGGCGGCTCCCTCGTGCGCTCTCCTGTTCCTGCCTTTC
GGTTTACCGGTGTCATTCCGCTGTTATGGCCGCGTTTGTCTCATTCCACGCCTGACACTCAGTTCCGGGT
AGGCAGTTCGCTCCAAGCTGGACTGTATGCACGAACCCCCCGTTCAGTCCGACCGCTGCGCCTTATCCGG
TAACTATCGTCTTGAGTCCAACCCGGAAAGACATGCAAAAGCACCACTGGCAGCAGCCACTGGTAATTGA
TTTAGAGGAGTTAGTCTTGAAGTCATGCGCCGGTTAAGGCTAAACTGAAAGGACAAGTTTTGGTGACTGC
GCTCCTCCAAGCCAGTTACCTCGGTTCAAAGAGTTGGTAGCTCAGAGAACCTTCGAAAAACCGCCCTGCA
AGGCGGTTTTTTCGTTTTCAGAGCAAGAGATTACGCGCAGACCAAAACGATCTCAAGAAGATCATCTTAT
TAATCAGATAAAATATTTCTAGATTTCAGTGCAATTTATCTCTTCAAATGTAGCACCTGAAGTCAGCCCC
ATACGATATAAGTTGTAATTCTCATGTTAGTCATGCCCCGCGCCCAGGATCTCACCGTCATCACCGAAAC
GCGCGAGGCAGCAGATCAATTCGCGCGCGAAGGCGAAGCGGCATGCATAATGTGCCTGTCAAATGGACGA
AGCAGGGATTCTGCAAACCCTATGCTACTCCGTCAAGCCGTCAATTGTCTGATTCGTTACCAATTATGAC
AACTTGACGGCTACATCATTCACTTTTTCTTCACAACCGGCACGGAACTCGCTCGGGCTGGCCCCGGTGC
ATTTTTTAAATACCCGCGAGAAATAGAGTTGATCGTCAAAACCAACATTGCGACCGACGGTGGCGATAGG
CATCCGGGTGGTGCTCAAAAGCAGCTTCGCCTGGCTGATACGTTGGTCCTCGCGCCAGCTTAAGACGCTA
ATCCCTAACTGCTGGCGGAAAAGATGTGACAGACGCGACGGCGACAAGCAAACATGCTGTGCGACGCTGG
CGATATCAAAATTGCTGTCTGCCAGGTGATCGCTGATGTACTGACAAGCCTCGCGTACCCGATTATCCAT
CGGTGGATGGAGCGACTCGTTAATCGCTTCCATGCGCCGCAGTAACAATTGCTCAAGCAGATTTATCGCC
AGCAGCTCCGAATAGCGCCCTTCCCCTTGCCCGGCGTTAATGATTTGCCCAAACAGGTCGCTGAAATGCG
GCTGGTGCGCTTCATCCGGGCGAAAGAACCCCGTATTGGCAAATATTGACGGCCAGTTAAGCCATTCATG
CCAGTAGGCGCGCGGACGAAAGTAAACCCACTGGTGATACCATTCGCGAGCCTCCGGATGACGACCGTAG
TGATGAATCTCTCCTGGCGGGAACAGCAAAATATCACCCGGTCGGCAAACAAATTCTCGTCCCTGATTTT
TCACCACCCCCTGACCGCGAATGGTGAGATTGAGAATATAACCTTTCATTCCCAGCGGTCGGTCGATAAA
AAAATCGAGATAACCGTTGGCCTCAATCGGCGTTAAACCCGCCACCAGATGGGCATTAAACGAGTATCCC
GGCAGCAGGGGATCATTTTGCGCTTCAGCCATACTTTTCATACTCCCGCCATTCAGAGAAGAAACCAATT
GTCCATATTGCATCAGACATTGCCGTCACTGCGTCTTTTACTGGCTCTTCTCGCTAACCAAACCGGTAAC
CCCGCTTATTAAAAGCATTCTGTAACAAAGCGGGACCAAAGCCATGACAAAAACGCGTAACAAAAGTGTC
TATAATCACGGCAGAAAAGTCCACATTGATTATTTGCACGGCGTCACACTTTGCTATGCCATAGCATTTT
TATCCATAAGATTAGCGGATCCTACCTGACGCTTTTTATCGCAACTCTCTACTGTTTCTCCATACCCGTT
TTTTGGGCTAACAGGAGGAATTAACCATGGTTAGCAAAGGTGAAGAACTGTTTACCGGCGTTGTGCCGAT
TCTGGTGGAACTGGATGGTGATGTGAATGGCCATAAATTTAGCGTTCGTGGCGAAGGCGAAGGTGATGCG
ACCAACGGTAAACTGACCCTGAAATTTATTTGCACCACCGGTAAACTGCCGGTTCCGTGGCCGACCCTGG
TGACCACCCTGACCTATGGCGTTCAGTGCTTTAGCCGCTATCCGGATCATATGAAACGCCATGATTTCTT
TAAAAGCGCGATGCCGGAAGGCTATGTGCAGGAACGTACCATTAGCTTCAAAGATGATGGCACCTATAAA
ACCCGTGCGGAAGTTAAATTTGAAGGCGATACCCTGGTGAACCGCATTGAACTGAAAGGTATTGATTTTA
AAGAAGATGGCAACATTCTGGGTCATAAACTGGAATATAATTTCAACAGCCATTAGGTGTATATTACCGC
CGATAAACAGAAAAATGGCATCAAAGCGAACTTTAAAATCCGTCACAACGTGGAAGATGGTAGCGTGCAG
CTGGCGGATCATTATCAGCAGAATACCCCGATTGGTGATGGCCCGGTGCTGCTGCCGGATAATCATTATC
TGAGCACCCAGAGCGTTCTGAGCAAAGATCCGAATGAAAAACGTGATCATATGGTGCTGCTGGAATTTGT
TACCGCCGCGGGCATTACCCACGGTATGGATGAACTGTATAAAGGCAGCCACCATCATCATCACCATTAA
AGCTCGAGATCTGCAGCTGGTACCATATGGGAATTCGAAGCTTGGCTGTTTTGGCGGATGAGAGAAGATT
TTCAGCCTGATACAGATTAAATCAGAACGCAGAAGCGGTCTGATAAAACAGAATTTGCCTGGCGGCAGTA
GCGCGGTGGTCCCACCTGACCCCATGCCGAACTCAGAAGTGAAACGCCGTAGCGCCGATGGTAGTGTGGG
GTCTCCCCATGCGAGAGTAGGGAACTGCCAGGCATCAAATAAAACGAAAGGCTCAGTCGAAAGACTGGGC
CTTTCGTTTTATCTGTTGTTTGTCGGTGAACGCTCTCCTGAGTAGGACAAATCCGCCGGGAGCGGATTTG
AACGTTGCGAAGCAACGGCCCGGAGGGTGGCGGGCAGGACGCCCGCCATAAACTGCCAGGCATCAAATTA
AGCAGAAGGCCATCCTGACGGATGGCCTTTTTGCGTTTCTACAAACTCTGTCGA
